Addgene plasmid #240676: pG20_TEV_MYC_FG
Purpose: (Empty Backbone) Expression plasmid for TEV-MYC-tagged proteins with FAST-Green transgenic seed selection
Depositing lab: Hans-Henning Kunz. Depositing organization: Ludwig-Maximilians-Universitaet Muenchen (LMU). Publication: Catch & Release-rapid cost-effective protein purification from plants using a DIY GFP-Trap-protease approach. Schwartz S, Engstler C, Muhlbauer S, Windenbach E, Wunder T, Kunz HH, Brandt B. Plant J. 2025 Nov;124(3):e70544. doi: 10.1111/tpj.70544. PubMed 41222448.
Backbone
  Vector backbone: pGreen2.0
  Backbone size (bp): 7196
  Vector type: Plant Expression
  Selectable markers: FAST-Green
  Tag / fusion protein: TEV-MYC (C terminal on backbone)
Growth in bacteria
  Bacterial resistance: Kanamycin, 50 μg/mL
  Growth temperature: 37°C
  Growth strain: DH5alpha
  Copy number: High Copy
Gene/Insert
  Gene/Insert name: None
  Tag / fusion protein: TEV-MYC (C terminal on backbone)
Terms and licenses: Academic/Nonprofit Terms; Industry Terms: Not Available to Industry
How to cite: pG20_TEV_MYC_FG was a gift from Hans-Henning Kunz (Addgene plasmid # 240676 ; http://n2t.net/addgene:240676 ; RRID:Addgene_240676)
