[The description below was written by a language model from this plasmid's Addgene catalogue record and pLannotate feature annotations shown in this document.]
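Description:
pG20_TEV_MYC_FG is an empty plant expression backbone of 7,196 bp built on the pGreen2.0 binary vector, intended for producing proteins that carry a C-terminal TEV protease site followed by a MYC epitope. It is maintained in E. coli as a high-copy plasmid through a ColE1/pUC-type origin and selected with kanamycin via an aph(3')-Ia gene. It also carries the pSa origin typical of pGreen vectors, which supports replication in Agrobacterium when the replicase is supplied from a helper plasmid. Nopaline-type left and right T-DNA border repeats delimit the region transferred into the plant genome.

Within the T-DNA there are two functional modules. The first is the FAST-Green marker, an oleosin coding sequence (annotated by similarity to a Brassica napus oleosin) fused in frame to EGFP. This fusion targets green fluorescence to seed oil bodies, so transgenic seeds can be picked visually rather than by antibiotic or herbicide selection. The second is the cloning and expression site, which holds a bacterial cassette of lac promoter and operator, mRFP1, and the rrnB T1 and T7Te terminators. This arrangement is consistent with a red-colony dropout marker that is replaced when a gene of interest is inserted, although the record does not state the cloning strategy. Directly downstream lie a Myc tag sequence and the Arabidopsis HSP18.2 terminator, so an inserted open reading frame would be fused to the tag. The TEV site is listed in the catalogue but not annotated, and the feature table identifies no plant promoter driving the insert or the oleosin fusion. The associated work concerns protease-release purification of proteins from plants.
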