Features (pLannotate 1.2.2; 18 found; start..end, strand, type, name):
     63..498     +  rep_origin     pSa ori: origin of replication from bacterial plasmid pSa
    625..647     +  misc_feature   LB T-DNA repeat: left border repeat from nopaline C58 T-DNA (truncated)
   1100..1816    -  CDS            EGFP: EGFP is a basic (constitutively fluorescent) green fluorescent protein published in 1996, derived from Aequorea victoria. It is reported to be a rapidly-maturing weak dimer with moderate acid sensitivity.
   1817..2533    -  CDS            OLEO2_BRANA: Experimental evidence at protein level: Swiss-Prot protein existence level 1. May have a structural role to stabilize the lipid body during desiccation of the seed by preventing coalescence of the oil. Probably interacts with both lipid and phospholipid moieties of lipid bodies. May also provide recognition signals for specific lipase anchorage in lipolysis during seedling growth. From Brassica napus (Rape).
   3694..3781    +  CDS            lacI (fragment): lac repressor; lacI; The lac repressor binds to the lac operator to inhibit transcription in E. coli. This inhibition can be relieved by adding lactose or isopropyl-β-D-thiogalactopyranoside (IPTG).
   3794..3815    +  protein_bind   CAP binding site: CAP binding activates transcription in the presence of cAMP. E. coli catabolite activator protein
   3830..3860    +  promoter       lac promoter: promoter for the E. coli lac operon
   3868..3884    +  protein_bind   lac operator: The lac repressor binds to the lac operator to inhibit transcription in E. coli. This inhibition can be relieved by adding lactose or isopropyl-β-D-thiogalactopyranoside (IPTG). lac repressor encoded by lacI
   3920..4594    +  CDS            mRFP1: mRFP1 is a basic (constitutively fluorescent) red fluorescent protein published in 2002, derived from Discosoma sp.. It is reported to be a somewhat slowly-maturing monomer with low acid sensitivity.
   4642..4713    +  terminator     rrnB T1 terminator: transcription terminator T1 from the E. coli rrnB gene
   4729..4756    +  terminator     T7Te terminator: phage T7 early transcription terminator
   4826..4855    +  CDS            3xMyc (fragment): 3 tandem Myc epitope tags
   4866..5114    +  terminator     HSP terminator: efficient transcription terminator from the Arabidopsis thaliana heat shock protein 18.2 gene (Nagaya et al., 2010)
   5125..5155    -  promoter       NOS promoter (fragment): nopaline synthase promoter
   5279..5303    +  misc_feature   RB T-DNA repeat: right border repeat from nopaline C58 T-DNA
   5394..5982    -  rep_origin     ori: high-copy-number ColE1/pMB1/pBR322/pUC origin of replication
   6153..6968    -  CDS            KanR: aminoglycoside phosphotransferase; aph(3')-Ia; confers resistance to kanamycin in bacteria or G418 (Geneticin®) in eukaryotes
   7153..58      +  CDS            TRA2_ECOLX (fragment) (across the origin): Protein predicted: Swiss-Prot protein existence level 4. Required for transposition of transposon Tn903. From Escherichia coli.
>Addgene plasmid #240676 | pG20_TEV_MYC_FG | addgene full sequence | sequence record 482834 | Addgene NGS Result
AGCTCTCATCAACCGTGGCTCCCTCACTTTCTGGCTGGATGATGGGGCGATTCAGGCGATCCCCATCCAA
CAGCCCGCCGTCGAGCGGGCTTTTTTATCCCCGGAAGCCTGTGGATAGAGGGTAGTTATCCACGTGAAAC
CGCTAATGCCCCGCAAAGCCTTGATTCACGGGGCTTTCCGGCCCGCTCCAAAAACTATCCACGTGAAATC
GCTAATCAGGGTACGTGAAATCGCTAATCGGAGTACGTGAAATCGCTAATAAGGTCACGTGAAATCGCTA
ATCAAAAAGGCACGTGAGAACGCTAATAGCCCTTTCAGATCAACAGCTTGCAAACACCCCTCGCTCCGGC
AAGTAGTTACAGCAAGTAGTATGTTCAATTAGCTTTTCAATTATGAATATATATATCAATTATTGGTCGC
CCTTGGCTTGTGGACAATGCGCTACGCGCACCGGCTCCGCCCGTGGACAACCGCAAGCGGTTGCCCACCG
TCGAGCGCCTTTGCCCACAACCCGGCGGCCGGCCGCAACAGATCGTTTTATAAATTTTTTTTTTTGAAAA
AGAAAAAGCCCGAAAGGCGGCAACCTCTCGGGCTTCTGGATTTCCGATCCCCGGAATTAGATCTTGGCAG
GATATATTGTGGTGTAACGTTATCACTAAATGGAGCAACCTACTGTTTTTGAAGTTTGGGTTGCCATGTA
ATCACTTGCAATAAATATATGTACTAATGACTGCATCGGCTTGCGTGTCTAAATTTGTAGCTTATTGAAA
ACTTTTTGTGGTTAAAGACGAATCCAGTTAACTAACATAAGTTTAACAAAACAAGACCTTTTCCATATAT
AGACCACCGTTACCAACTTACAAAGAAGCCAAATAAAGTACAACACAACACTTGCAAGTTACAAAAAGAG
AGGAAAAAAAACATGGTACCATTTGACAACATATAGAAACACACATAAACATTACTTATAACAAAAAGAT
TCAAACTCGGCTTTTATTATCTCCCCCTGATCAAATTCTAAACACTTTATTCCTCATAAACTAACTCCCC
GACATTGGAGTTATTGGACTATGACGATGACATCAGTGGGGTAAGCTCACTTGTACAGCTCGTCCATGCC
GAGAGTGATCCCGGCGGCGGTCACGAACTCCAGCAGGACCATGTGATCGCGCTTCTCGTTGGGGTCTTTG
CTCAGGGCGGACTGGGTGCTCAGGTAGTGGTTGTCGGGCAGCAGCACGGGGCCGTCGCCGATGGGGGTGT
TCTGCTGGTAGTGGTCGGCGAGCTGCACGCTGCCGTCCTCGATGTTGTGGCGGATCTTGAAGTTCACCTT
GATGCCGTTCTTCTGCTTGTCGGCCATGATATAGACGTTGTGGCTGTTGTAGTTGTACTCCAGCTTGTGC
CCCAGGATGTTGCCGTCCTCCTTGAAGTCGATGCCCTTCAGCTCGATGCGGTTCACCAGGGTGTCGCCCT
CGAACTTCACCTCGGCGCGGGTCTTGTAGTTGCCGTCGTCCTTGAAGAAGATGGTGCGCTCCTGGACGTA
GCCTTCGGGCATGGCGGACTTGAAGAAGTCGTGCTGCTTCATGTGGTCGGGGTAGCGGCTGAAGCACTGC
ACGCCGTAGGTCAGGGTGGTCACGAGGGTGGGCCAGGGCACGGGCAGCTTGCCGGTGGTGCAGATGAACT
TCAGGGTCAGCTTGCCGTAGGTGGCATCGCCCTCGCCCTCGCCGGACACGCTGAACTTGTGGCCGTTTAC
GTCGCCGTCCAGCTCGACCAGGATGGGCACCACCCCGGTGAACAGCTCCTCGCCCTTGCTCACCATAGTA
GTGTGCTGGCCACCACGAGTACGGTCACGGTCATGTTCCCCACCAGTATGTTGCTGTCCGTAGTACTGAG
CTCTGTCTTTCAGATCCTGAGCTTTGCTTCCCAACTTCATCCTTGCACTGTCCAACTTGTCTGATCCCTG
TGGGTGCTCTCCCGTTGCGTACCTATTCACAATCAATAGGTATCATACCAAGCATTTTACCTATATAGAT
GATATACACAGACACATTCAAGCTAGCTAGGTCAAATTTCGTATTTAGTTAACCAAATGTTCCCTAGAAT
TTGCAATTTCTTATTGTTACATTTGTTATTCGACCAAAAAAATTGATCCAAAGCTACTGGCTCAACACAT
GCATGCACATATTGCACAAAATTATGAAGTAAGATGATAAATGTGTGCTTACTTGTAAATCCAAGAGAAA
ACGGTTATAGCGGCAATGCCAAACCCTCCAGAGGAAAGAAAACCGGTGATGAGGAGTGCAACTGTGATGA
GAGCCGGGACAAGGATTGGGCTGAAGATAACGAGCAGAGGTGTTGCAACAGTCAAAGCTATGACAGTTCC
AACAAGGGTAAGGCTGGAGAGAACAAGGAGGGAACCACCAGCTGTGACAGCAGTTGCAGCTTTAGCAATC
TGCCTAGACTTGGAGTAGTCAGATCCTCGTCCGGACATCTGGTACTGGTCACGATCTCGGCCCATCATCG
GGTACTGATCTCTGCCGATGATATCGTGATGGGTTCCTCTAGCTGTATCCGCCATTTTTTTGTTCTTGTT
TACTAGAGAGAATGAGATTTTGAATGAGAGATTGATCAAAAAGATGTGTATATATTTTGGAAGAGGTAGG
AGTGTTTGTTAGATATATTAAGAAAGGAGACGAGAAGTCACGTGTCAATGGAGACATCATGCAATTGTAG
GCCACGTGTTAATGGCGTCACCATGCAGCCGCTGCATGTGTTAACGAGAGGAGTCTATTCAAAGACACGT
TTGTTTTTTGCCTAGCTCAGAATGTGGCGTTGGCATCGAACCGAAACATAAAACGCAAAACGAACCTTTG
GGCTCGTCAGTATGGGTTTGGGCCTTCAATAGATTCCTTCTATACGGCCCACATATCCACTATTGGCAAC
AAAATTAGAAAAATTTAGGATTTAGTTTTAAAATTTGTTCCGCGACATTATAAAGCTTCGACGAGTCAGT
AATAAACGGCGTCAAAGTGGTTGCAGCCGGCACACACGAGTCGTGTTTATCAACTCAAAGCACAAATACT
TTTCCTCAACCTAAAAATAAGGCAATTAGCCAAAAACAACTTTGCGTGTAAACAACGCTCAATACACGTG
TCATTTTATTATTAGCTATTGCTTCACCGCCTTAGCTTTCTCGTGACCTAGTCGTCCTCGTCTTTTCTTC
TTCTTCTTCTATAAAACAATACCCAAAGACCTCTTCTTCTTCACAATTCAGATTTCAATTTCTCAAAATC
TTAAAAACTTTCTCTCAATTCTCTCTACCGTGATCAAGGTAAATTTCTGTGTTCCTTATTCTCTCAAAAT
CTTCGATTTTGTTTTCGTTCGATCCCAATTTCGTATATGTTCTTTGGTTTAGATTCTGTTAATCTTAGAT
CGAAGTCGATTTTCTGGGTTTGATCGTTAGATATCATCTTAATTCTCGATTAGGGTTTCATAGATATCAT
CCGATTTGTTCAAATAATTTGAGTTTTGTCGAATAATTACTCTTCGATTTGTGATTTCTATCTAGATCTG
GTGTTAGTTTCTAGTTTGTGCGATCGAATTTGTCGATTAATCTGAGTTTTTCTGATTAACAGACTAGAGT
TAACCGGGCTCAGGCCTGGCGCGCCACTAGTGGATCCGATGGTGTCTTCGATTCAATACGCAAACCGCCT
CTCCCCGCGCGTTGGCCGATTCATTAATGCAGCTGGCACGACAGGTTTCCCGACTGGAAAGCGGGCAGTG
AGCGCAACGCAATTAATGTGAGTTAGCTCACTCATTAGGCACCCCAGGCTTTACACTTTATGCTTCCGGC
TCGTATGTTGTGTGGAATTGTGAGCGGATAACAATTTCACACATACTAGAGAAAGAGGAGAAATACTAGA
TGGCTTCCTCCGAGGACGTTATCAAAGAGTTCATGCGTTTCAAAGTTCGTATGGAAGGTTCCGTTAACGG
TCACGAGTTCGAAATCGAAGGTGAAGGTGAAGGTCGTCCGTACGAAGGTACCCAGACCGCTAAACTGAAA
GTTACCAAAGGTGGTCCGCTGCCGTTCGCTTGGGACATCCTGTCCCCGCAGTTCCAGTACGGTTCCAAGG
CTTACGTTAAACACCCGGCTGACATCCCGGACTACCTGAAACTGTCCTTCCCGGAAGGTTTCAAATGGGA
ACGTGTTATGAACTTCGAGGACGGTGGTGTTGTTACCGTTACCCAGGACTCCTCCCTGCAAGACGGTGAG
TTCATCTACAAAGTTAAACTGCGTGGTACCAACTTCCCGTCCGACGGTCCGGTTATGCAGAAAAAAACGA
TGGGTTGGGAAGCATCCACCGAACGTATGTACCCGGAGGACGGTGCTCTGAAAGGTGAAATCAAAATGCG
TCTGAAACTGAAAGACGGTGGTCACTACGACGCTGAAGTTAAAACCACCTACATGGCTAAAAAACCGGTT
CAGCTGCCGGGTGCTTACAAAACCGACATCAAACTGGACATCACCTCCCACAACGAGGACTACACCATCG
TTGAACAGTACGAACGTGCTGAAGGTCGTCACTCCACCGGTGCTTAATAACGCTGATAGTGCTAGTGTAG
ATCGCTACTAGAGCCAGGCATCAAATAAAACGAAAGGCTCAGTCGAAAGACTGGGCCTTTCGTTTTATCT
GTTGTTTGTCGGTGAACGCTCTCTACTAGAGTCACACTGGCTCACCTTCGGGTGGGCCTTTCTGCGTTTA
TAGAAGACACTGGACCCGGGAGTGAGAACCTCTACTTCCAAGGCTCCATGGGCGGAGGATCTTCTGAACA
AAAGTTGATTTCAGAAGAAGATCTGTAGGAGCTCATATGAAGATGAAGATGAAATATTTGGTGTGTCAAA
TAAATAGCTTGTGTGCTTAAGTTTGTGTTTTTTTCTTGGCTTGTTGTGTTATGAATTTGTGGCTTTTTCT
AATATTAAATGAATGTAAGATCTCATTATAATGAATAAACAAATGTTTCTATAATCCATTGTGAATGTTT
TGTTGGATCTCTTCTGCAGCATATAACTACTGTATGTGCTATGGTATGGACTATGGAATATGATTAAAGA
TAAGGAATTCAGATCGGCTGAGTGGCTCCTTCAACGTTGCGGTTCTGTCAGTTCCAAACGTAAAACGGCT
TGTCCCGCGTCATCGGCGGGGGTCATAACGTGACTCCCTTAATTCTCCGCTCATGATCAGATTGTCGTTT
CCCGCCTTCAGTTTAAACTATCAGTGTTTGACAGGATATATTGGCGGGTAAACTAAGTCGCTGTATGTGT
TTGTTTGAGATCTCATGTGAGCAAAAGGCCAGCAAAAGGCCAGGAACCGTAAAAAGGCCGCGTTGCTGGC
GTTTTTCCATAGGCTCCGCCCCCCTGACGAGCATCACAAAAATCGACGCTCAAGTCAGAGGTGGCGAAAC
CCGACAGGACTATAAAGATACCAGGCGTTTCCCCCTGGAAGCTCCCTCGTGCGCTCTCCTGTTCCGACCC
TGCCGCTTACCGGATACCTGTCCGCCTTTCTCCCTTCGGGAAGCGTGGCGCTTTCTCATAGCTCACGCTG
TAGGTATCTCAGTTCGGTGTAGGTCGTTCGCTCCAAGCTGGGCTGTGTGCACGAACCCCCCGTTCAGCCC
GACCGCTGCGCCTTATCCGGTAACTATCGTCTTGAGTCCAACCCGGTAAGACACGACTTATCGCCACTGG
CAGCAGCCACTGGTAACAGGATTAGCAGAGCGAGGTATGTAGGCGGTGCTACAGAGTTCTTGAAGTGGTG
GCCTAACTACGGCTACACTAGAAGAACAGTATTTGGTATCTGCGCTCTGCTGAAGCCAGTTACCTTCGGA
AGAAGAGTTGGTAGCTCTTGATCCGGCAAACAAACCACCGCTGGTAGCGGTGGTTTTTTTGTTTGCAAGC
AGCAGATTACGCGCAGAAAAAAAGGATCTCAAGAAGATCCTTTGATCTTTTCTACGGGGTCTGACGCTCA
GTGGAACGAAAACTCACGTTAAGGGATTTTGGTCATGAGATTATCAAAAAGGATCTTCACCTAGATCCTT
TTAAATTAAAAATGAAGTTTTAAATCAATCTAAAGTATATATGTGTAACATTGGTCTAGTGATTAGAAAA
ACTCATCGAGCATCAAATGAAACTGCAATTTATTCATATCAGGATTATCAATACCATATTTTTGAAAAAG
CCGTTTCTGTAATGAAGGAGAAAACTCACCGAGGCAGTTCCATAGGATGGCAAGATCCTGGTATCGGTCT
GCGATTCCGACTCGTCCAACATCAATACAACCTATTAATTTCCCCTCGTCAAAAATAAGGTTATCAAGTG
AGAAATCACCATGAGTGACGACTGAATCCGGTGAGAATGGCAAAAGTTTATGCATTTCTTTCCAGACTTG
TTCAACAGGCCAGCCATTACGCTCGTCATCAAAATCACTCGCATCAACCAAACCGTTATTCATTCGTGAT
TGCGCCTGAGCGAGACGAAATACGCGATCGCTGTTAAAAGGACAATTACAAACAGGAATCGAATGCAACC
GGCGCAGGAACACTGCCAGCGCATCAACAATATTTTCACCTGAATCAGGATATTCTTCTAATACCTGGAA
TGCTGTTTTCCCTGGGATCGCAGTGGTGAGTAACCATGCATCATCAGGAGTACGGATAAAATGCTTGATG
GTCGGAAGAGGCATAAATTCCGTCAGCCAGTTTAGTCTGACCATCTCATCTGTAACATCATTGGCAACGC
TACCTTTGCCATGTTTCAGAAACAACTCTGGCGCATCGGGCTTCCCATACAATCGGTAGATTGTCGCACC
TGATTGCCCGACATTATCGCGAGCCCATTTATACCCATATAAATCAGCATCCATGTTGGAATTTAATCGC
GGCCTTGAGCAAGACGTTTCCCGTTGAATATGGCTCATAACACCCCTTGTATTACTGTTTATGTAAGCAG
ACAGTTTTATTGTTCATGATGATATATTTTTATCTTGTGCAATGTAACATCAGAGATTTTGAGACACAAC
GTGGCTTTGTTGAATAAATCGAACTTTTGCTGAGTTGAAGGATCAGATCACGCATCTTCCCGACAACGCA
GACCGTTCCGTGGCAAAGCAAAAGTTCAAAATCACCAACTGGTCCACCTACAACAA
